Addgene plasmid #157626: pTT3-SP-6xHis-ISLR2(FL)-FLAG
Purpose: Mammalian cell surface expression of His- and FLAG-tagged full-length protein for binding and signaling assays
Depositing lab: Chris Garcia. Depositing organization: Stanford University. Publication: A Human IgSF Cell-Surface Interactome Reveals a Complex Network of Protein-Protein Interactions. Wojtowicz WM, Vielmetter J, Fernandes RA, Siepe DH, Eastman CL, Chisholm GB, Cox S, Klock H, Anderson PW, Rue SM, Miller JJ, Glaser SM, Bragstad ML, Vance J, Lam AW, Lesley SA, Zinn K, Garcia KC. Cell. 2020 Aug 20;182(4):1027-1043.e17. doi: 10.1016/j.cell.2020.07.025. PubMed 32822567.
Backbone
  Vector backbone: pTT3
  Backbone size w/o insert (bp): 5982
  Vector type: Mammalian Expression
Growth in bacteria
  Bacterial resistance: Ampicillin, 100 μg/mL
  Growth temperature: 37°C
  Growth strain: DH5alpha
  Copy number: High Copy
Gene/Insert
  Gene/Insert name: ISLR2
  Species: H. sapiens (human)
  Insert size (bp): 2289
  Entrez Gene: ISLR2 (a.k.a. KIAA1465)
  Promoter: CMV
  Tag / fusion protein: FLAG (C terminal on backbone); 6xHis (N terminal on backbone)
  Cloning method: Restriction Enzyme; 5′ cloning site GCGGCCGC (not destroyed); 3′ cloning site ACGCGT (not destroyed)
  Sequencing primers: 5′ TTGCCTTTCTCTCCACAGGT; 3′ CCCATATGTCCTTCCGAGTG
Resource information
  A portion of this plasmid was derived from a plasmid made by: synthesis by ThermoFisher
Terms and licenses: Academic/Nonprofit Terms; Industry Terms: Not Available to Industry
Depositor comments: Some plasmids in this collection may have an IS4-like element ISVsa5 family transposase upstream of the CMV promoter.
How to cite: pTT3-SP-6xHis-ISLR2(FL)-FLAG was a gift from Chris Garcia (Addgene plasmid # 157626 ; http://n2t.net/addgene:157626 ; RRID:Addgene_157626)
