[The description below was written by a language model from this plasmid's Addgene catalogue record and pLannotate feature annotations shown in this document.]
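Description:
pTT3-SP-6xHis-ISLR2(FL)-FLAG is a mammalian expression plasmid built on the pTT3 backbone that drives cell-surface display of full-length human ISLR2 (also known as LINX or KIAA1465), a protein annotated as required for axon extension during neural development. The sequenced record is 8,271 nt, consistent with the listed backbone plus an insert of about 2.3 kb. In bacteria the plasmid is maintained at high copy through a ColE1/pUC-type origin and selected with ampicillin via the β-lactamase gene. A fragment of the Epstein-Barr virus oriP is also annotated, an element that can support episomal retention in cells supplying EBNA1. Small lac, tet promoter and bla fragments appear to be backbone remnants.

Transcription is driven by the CMV immediate-early enhancer and promoter. This is followed by adenovirus-derived leader and splice elements and a chimeric intron fragment, and the short hit to the adenoviral terminal protein on the opposite strand most likely reflects this same adenoviral leader region rather than a real coding unit. A fragment of a mouse immunoglobulin heavy chain signal sequence sits just upstream of the insert and corresponds to the "SP" in the name, directing the protein into the secretory pathway. The catalogue lists an N-terminal 6xHis tag, which was not separately annotated in the feature table, and a C-terminal FLAG tag, both contributed by the backbone. A rabbit β-globin polyadenylation signal terminates the transcript. The synthesized ISLR2 sequence was inserted between two retained restriction sites.

The construct is intended for binding and signaling assays with tagged full-length receptor on the cell surface, as part of a human IgSF interactome collection. The depositor notes that some plasmids in this collection may carry an IS4-like transposase insertion upstream of the CMV promoter, though none is annotated here.
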