Features (pLannotate 1.2.2; 19 found; start..end, strand, type, name):
     21..2279    +  CDS            ISLR2: ISLR2_HUMAN - Also known as KIAA1465, LINX. Experimental evidence at protein level: Swiss-Prot protein existence level 1. Required for axon extension during neural development. From Homo sapiens (Human).
   2289..2305    +  CDS            FLAG (fragment): FLAG® epitope tag, followed by an enterokinase cleavage site
   2366..2421    +  polyA_signal   β-globin poly(A) signal: rabbit β-globin polyadenylation signal (Gil and Proudfoot, 1987)
   2935..4616    -  rep_origin     oriP (fragment): Epstein-Barr virus oriP replication origin (Yates et al., 2000)
   4743..4847    +  promoter       AmpR promoter: bla
   4848..5708    +  CDS            AmpR: β-lactamase; bla; confers resistance to ampicillin, carbenicillin, and related antibiotics
   5879..6467    +  rep_origin     ori: high-copy-number ColE1/pMB1/pBR322/pUC origin of replication
   6650..6742    +  CDS            lacI (fragment): lac repressor; lacI; The lac repressor binds to the lac operator to inhibit transcription in E. coli. This inhibition can be relieved by adding lactose or isopropyl-β-D-thiogalactopyranoside (IPTG).
   6755..6776    +  protein_bind   CAP binding site: CAP binding activates transcription in the presence of cAMP. E. coli catabolite activator protein
   6791..6821    +  promoter       lac promoter: promoter for the E. coli lac operon
   6829..6845    +  protein_bind   lac operator: The lac repressor binds to the lac operator to inhibit transcription in E. coli. This inhibition can be relieved by adding lactose or isopropyl-β-D-thiogalactopyranoside (IPTG). lac repressor encoded by lacI
   6915..6931    +  promoter       tet promoter (fragment): E. coli promoter for tetracycline efflux protein gene
   6941..6966    -  CDS            bla(M) (fragment): β-lactamase lacking the signal sequence; bla(M); allows cytosolic expression of β-lactamase
   7140..7519    +  enhancer       CMV enhancer: human cytomegalovirus immediate early enhancer
   7521..7720    +  promoter       CMV promoter: human cytomegalovirus (CMV) immediate early promoter
   7788..7826    +  misc_feature   Ad SA (fragment): adenovirus major late transcript splice acceptor (Friedrich and Soriano, 1991)
   7859..8068    -  CDS            PTP (fragment): TERM_ADE02 - Experimental evidence at protein level: Swiss-Prot protein existence level 1. Protein covalently bound to the viral DNA that acts as a primer for viral genomic replication by DNA strand displacement. Assembles on the viral origin of replication in an initiation complex with viral polymerase, DBP, host NFIA and host POU2F1/OCT1. During initiation, the polymerase covalently couples the first dCTP with Ser- 580 of pTP. The terminal protein stimulates the template activity over 20 fold compared to protein-free templates. Neo-synthesized viral genomes are linked to two preterminal prot
   8099..8188    +  intron         chimeric intron (fragment): chimera between introns from adenovirus and immunoglobulin heavy chain genes
   8207..8253    +  CDS            IgH signal sequence (fragment): signal sequence from the mouse immunoglobulin heavy chain variable region
>Addgene plasmid #157626 | pTT3-SP-6xHis-ISLR2(FL)-FLAG | addgene full sequence | sequence record 381371 | Addgene NGS Result
GCGGCCGCGCTAGCGCCACCATGTTTCCACTGAGAGCACTTTGGCTCGTGTGGGCCCTTCTTGGAGTTGC
CGGCGGATCTCACCACCACCATCACCACTCTTGTCCTGAGCCTTGCGCCTGCGTGGACAAATATGCCCAC
CAGTTCGCCGACTGCGCCTACAAAGAACTGAGAGAGGTGCCAGAGGGCCTGCCTGCCAATGTGACAACAC
TGAGCCTGAGCGCCAACAAGATCACCGTGCTGAGAAGAGGCGCCTTCGCCGATGTGACACAAGTGACATC
TCTGTGGCTGGCCCACAACGAAGTGCGAACAGTTGAACCTGGTGCTCTGGCCGTGCTGTCCCAGCTGAAG
AATCTGGACCTGAGCCACAACTTCATCAGCAGCTTCCCTTGGAGCGACCTGAGAAATCTGTCTGCCCTGC
AGCTGCTGAAGATGAACCACAACAGACTGGGCAGCCTGCCTAGAGATGCTCTGGGAGCACTGCCTGACCT
GCGGAGCCTGAGAATCAACAACAACCGGCTGAGAACACTGGCCCCAGGCACCTTTGATGCCCTGTCTGCT
CTGAGCCATCTGCAGCTGTATCACAACCCTTTCCACTGCGGCTGTGGACTTGTGTGGCTTCAAGCCTGGG
CCGCCTCTACAAGAGTGTCTCTGCCAGAGCCTGACTCTATCGCCTGTGCTTCTCCACCAGCTCTGCAGGG
CGTTCCAGTGTATAGACTGCCTGCTCTGCCTTGCGCTCCTCCTTCTGTGCATCTTTCTGCCGAGCCTCCA
CTGGAAGCACCTGGAACACCTCTTAGAGCCGGACTGGCCTTCGTGCTGCACTGTATTGCCGATGGACACC
CCACACCTAGACTGCAGTGGCAGCTTCAGATTCCTGGCGGCACAGTGGTGCTGGAACCTCCAGTTCTGTC
TGGCGAAGATGATGGCGTGGGAGCAGAAGAAGGCGAAGGCGAAGGCGACGGGGATCTGCTGACACAGACA
CAGGCTCAGACACCCACACCAGCTCCAGCTTGGCCTGCTCCTCCTGCCACACCAAGATTTCTGGCCCTGG
CCAATGGAAGCCTGCTGGTTCCTCTGCTGTCTGCCAAAGAGGCCGGCGTCTACACCTGTAGAGCCCACAA
TGAGCTGGGCGCCAATAGCACCTCTATTAGAGTGGCCGTGGCCGCCACAGGACCTCCAAAACATGCTCCT
GGTGCTGGCGGAGAACCTGATGGACAGGCCCCTACAAGCGAGAGAAAGAGCACTGCTAAAGGCAGAGGCA
ACAGCGTGCTGCCTTCTAAGCCCGAGGGCAAGATCAAAGGCCAGGGACTCGCCAAAGTGTCCATCCTGGG
AGAGACAGAGACTGAGCCCGAAGAGGATACCTCTGAGGGCGAAGAGGCCGAGGATCAGATTCTGGCTGAT
CCCGCCGAAGAACAGAGATGCGGCAATGGCGATCCCAGCAGATACGTGTCCAACCACGCCTTCAATCAGA
GCGCCGAGCTGAAGCCTCACGTGTTCGAACTGGGAGTGATTGCCCTGGATGTGGCCGAAAGGGAAGCCAG
AGTTCAGCTGACACCACTGGCTGCTAGATGGGGACCTGGACCAGGTGGCGCAGGCGGAGCACCTAGACCT
GGAAGAAGGCCTCTGAGACTGCTGTATCTGTGTCCAGCTGGTGGCGGAGCTGCTGTGCAATGGTCAAGAG
TGGAAGAGGGCGTGAACGCCTACTGGTTTAGAGGCCTGAGGCCTGGCACCAACTACAGCGTTTGTCTGGC
TCTTGCTGGCGAGGCCTGTCACGTGCAAGTGGTGTTCAGCACCAAGAAAGAGCTGCCCAGCCTGCTCGTG
ATTGTGGCCGTGTCTGTTTTTCTGCTGGTCCTGGCTACAGTGCCACTGCTGGGAGCTGCTTGTTGCCATC
TGCTGGCCAAACATCCCGGCAAGCCCTACAGACTGATTCTGAGGCCACAGGCTCCCGATCCTATGGAAAA
GAGAATCGCCGCCGACTTCGACCCCAGAGCCAGCTACCTGGAAAGCGAGAAGTCTTATCCAGCCGGCGGA
GAAGCTGGCGGCGAAGAACCAGAAGATGTGCAAGGCGAGGGCCTCGATGAAGATGCTGAACAAGGCGATC
CTAGCGGCGACCTGCAGAGAGAAGAATCTCTGGCCGCCTGTAGCCTGGTGGAAAGCCAGAGCAAGGCCAA
TCAAGAGGAATTCGAGGCCGGCAGCGAGTACTCTGATAGACTTCCACTGGGAGCCGAGGCCGTGAATATC
GCCCAAGAGATCAACGGCAACTACAGACAGACCGCTGGCGGCAGCGACTACAAGGACGACGATGATAAGT
AAACGCGTTCTAGACACGTGATTAATTAAGGATCCCCCGACCTCGACCTCTGGCTAATAAAGGAAATTTA
TTTTCATTGCAATAGTGTGTTGGAATTTTTTGTGTCTCTCACTCGGAAGGACATATGGGAGGGCAAATCA
TTTGGTCGAGATCCCTCGGAGATCTCTAGCTAGAGGATCGATCCCCGCCCCGGACGAACTAAACCTGACT
ACGACATCTCTGCCCCTTCTTCGCGGGGCAGTGCATGTAATCCCTTCAGTTGGTTGGTACAACTTGCCAA
CTGGGCCCTGTTCCACATGTGACACGGGGGGGGACCAAACACAAAGGGGTTCTCTGACTGTAGTTGACAT
CCTTATAAATGGATGTGCACATTTGCCAACACTGAGTGGCTTTCATCCTGGAGCAGACTTTGCAGTCTGT
GGACTGCAACACAACATTGCCTTTATGTGTAACTCTTGGCTGAAGCTCTTACACCAATGCTGGGGGACAT
GTACCTCCCAGGGGCCCAGGAAGACTACGGGAGGCTACACCAACGTCAATCAGAGGGGCCTGTGTAGCTA
CCGATAAGCGGACCCTCAAGAGGGCATTAGCAATAGTGTTTATAAGGCCCCCTTGTTAACCCTAAACGGG
TAGCATATGCTTCCCGGGTAGTAGTATATACTATCCAGACTAACCCTAATTCAATAGCATATGTTACCCA
ACGGGAAGCATATGCTATCGAATTAGGGTTAGTAAAAGGGTCCTAAGGAACAGCGATATCTCCCACCCCA
TGAGCTGTCACGGTTTTATTTACATGGGGTCAGGATTCCACGAGGGTAGTGAACCATTTTAGTCACAAGG
GCAGTGGCTGAAGATCAAGGAGCGGGCAGTGAACTCTCCTGAATCTTCGCCTGCTTCTTCATTCTCCTTC
GTTTAGCTAATAGAATAACTGCTGAGTTGTGAACAGTAAGGTGTATGTGAGGTGCTCGAAAACAAGGTTT
CAGGTGACGCCCCCAGAATAAAATTTGGACGGGGGGTTCAGTGGTGGCATTGTGCTATGACACCAATATA
ACCCTCACAAACCCCTTGGGCAATAAATACTAGTGTAGGAATGAAACATTCTGAATATCTTTAACAATAG
AAATCCATGGGGTGGGGACAAGCCGTAAAGACTGGATGTCCATCTCACACGAATTTATGGCTATGGGCAA
CACATAATCCTAGTGCAATATGATACTGGGGTTATTAAGATGTGTCCCAGGCAGGGACCAAGACAGGTGA
ACCATGTTGTTACACTCTATTTGTAACAAGGGGAAAGAGAGTGGACGCCGACAGCAGCGGACTCCACTGG
TTGTCTCTAACACCCCCGAAAATTAAACGGGGCTCCACGCCAATGGGGCCCATAAACAAAGACAAGTGGC
CACTCTTTTTTTTGAAATTGTGGAGTGGGGGCACGCGTCAGCCCCCACACGCCGCCCTGCGGTTTTGGAC
TGTAAAATAAGGGTGTAATAACTTGGCTGATTGTAACCCCGCTAACCACTGCGGTCAAACCACTTGCCCA
CAAAACCACTAATGGCACCCCGGGGAATACCTGCATAAGTAGGTGGGCGGGCCAAGATAGGGGCGCGATT
GCTGCGATCTGGAGGACAAATTACACACACTTGCGCCTGAGCGCCAAGCACAGGGTTGTTGGTCCTCATA
TTCACGAGGTCGCTGAGAGCACGGTGGGCTAATGTTGCCATGGGTAGCATATACTACCCAAATATCTGGA
TAGCATATGCTATCCTAATCTATATCTGGGTAGCATAGGCTATCCTAATCTATATCTGGGTAGCATATGC
TATCCTAATCTATATCTGGGTAGTATATGCTATCCTAATTTATATCTGGGTAGCATAGGCTATCCTAATC
TATATCTGGGTAGCATATGCTATCCTAATCTATATCTGGGTAGTATATGCTATCCTAATCTGTATCCGGG
TAGCATATGCTATCCTAATAGAGATTAGGGTAGTATATGCTATCCTAATTTATATCTGGGTAGCATATAC
TACCCAAATATCTGGATAGCATATGCTATCCTAATCTATATCTGGGTAGCATATGCTATCCTAATCTATA
TCTGGGTAGCATAGGCTATCCTAATCTATATCTGGGTAGCATATGCTATCCTAATCTATATCTGGGTAGT
ATATGCTATCCTAATTTATATCTGGGTAGCATAGGCTATCCTAATCTATATCTGGGTAGCATATGCTATC
CTAATCTATATCTGGGTAGTATATGCTATCCTAATCTGTATCCGGGTAGCATATGCTATCCTCATGATAA
GCTGTCAAACATGAGAATTTTCTTGAAGACGAAAGGGCCTCGTGATACGCCTATTTTTATAGGTTAATGT
CATGATAATAATGGTTTCTTAGACGTCAGGTGGCACTTTTCGGGGAAATGTGCGCGGAACCCCTATTTGT
TTATTTTTCTAAATACATTCAAATATGTATCCGCTCATGAGACAATAACCCTGATAAATGCTTCAATAAT
ATTGAAAAAGGAAGAGTATGAGTATTCAACATTTCCGTGTCGCCCTTATTCCCTTTTTTGCGGCATTTTG
CCTTCCTGTTTTTGCTCACCCAGAAACGCTGGTGAAAGTAAAAGATGCTGAAGATCAGTTGGGTGCACGA
GTGGGTTACATCGAACTGGATCTCAACAGCGGTAAGATCCTTGAGAGTTTTCGCCCCGAAGAACGTTTTC
CAATGATGAGCACTTTTAAAGTTCTGCTATGTGGCGCGGTATTATCCCGTGTTGACGCCGGGCAAGAGCA
ACTCGGTCGCCGCATACACTATTCTCAGAATGACTTGGTTGAGTACTCACCAGTCACAGAAAAGCATCTT
ACGGATGGCATGACAGTAAGAGAATTATGCAGTGCTGCCATAACCATGAGTGATAACACTGCGGCCAACT
TACTTCTGACAACGATCGGAGGACCGAAGGAGCTAACCGCTTTTTTGCACAACATGGGGGATCATGTAAC
TCGCCTTGATCGTTGGGAACCGGAGCTGAATGAAGCCATACCAAACGACGAGCGTGACACCACGATGCCT
GCAGCAATGGCAACAACGTTGCGCAAACTATTAACTGGCGAACTACTTACTCTAGCTTCCCGGCAACAAT
TAATAGACTGGATGGAGGCGGATAAAGTTGCAGGACCACTTCTGCGCTCGGCCCTTCCGGCTGGCTGGTT
TATTGCTGATAAATCTGGAGCCGGTGAGCGTGGGTCTCGCGGTATCATTGCAGCACTGGGGCCAGATGGT
AAGCCCTCCCGTATCGTAGTTATCTACACGACGGGGAGTCAGGCAACTATGGATGAACGAAATAGACAGA
TCGCTGAGATAGGTGCCTCACTGATTAAGCATTGGTAACTGTCAGACCAAGTTTACTCATATATACTTTA
GATTGATTTAAAACTTCATTTTTAATTTAAAAGGATCTAGGTGAAGATCCTTTTTGATAATCTCATGACC
AAAATCCCTTAACGTGAGTTTTCGTTCCACTGAGCGTCAGACCCCGTAGAAAAGATCAAAGGATCTTCTT
GAGATCCTTTTTTTCTGCGCGTAATCTGCTGCTTGCAAACAAAAAAACCACCGCTACCAGCGGTGGTTTG
TTTGCCGGATCAAGAGCTACCAACTCTTTTTCCGAAGGTAACTGGCTTCAGCAGAGCGCAGATACCAAAT
ACTGTTCTTCTAGTGTAGCCGTAGTTAGGCCACCACTTCAAGAACTCTGTAGCACCGCCTACATACCTCG
CTCTGCTAATCCTGTTACCAGTGGCTGCTGCCAGTGGCGATAAGTCGTGTCTTACCGGGTTGGACTCAAG
ACGATAGTTACCGGATAAGGCGCAGCGGTCGGGCTGAACGGGGGGTTCGTGCACACAGCCCAGCTTGGAG
CGAACGACCTACACCGAACTGAGATACCTACAGCGTGAGCTATGAGAAAGCGCCACGCTTCCCGAAGGGA
GAAAGGCGGACAGGTATCCGGTAAGCGGCAGGGTCGGAACAGGAGAGCGCACGAGGGAGCTTCCAGGGGG
AAACGCCTGGTATCTTTATAGTCCTGTCGGGTTTCGCCACCTCTGACTTGAGCGTCGATTTTTGTGATGC
TCGTCAGGGGGGCGGAGCCTATGGAAAAACGCCAGCAACGCGGCCTTTTTACGGTTCCTGGCCTTTTGCT
GGCCTTTTGCTCACATGTTCTTTCCTGCGTTATCCCCTGATTCTGTGGATAACCGTATTACCGCCTTTGA
GTGAGCTGATACCGCTCGCCGCAGCCGAACGACCGAGCGCAGCGAGTCAGTGAGCGAGGAAGCGGAAGAG
CGCCCAATACGCAAACCGCCTCTCCCCGCGCGTTGGCCGATTCATTAATGCAGCTGGCACGACAGGTTTC
CCGACTGGAAAGCGGGCAGTGAGCGCAACGCAATTAATGTGAGTTAGCTCACTCATTAGGCACCCCAGGC
TTTACACTTTATGCTTCCGGCTCGTATGTTGTGTGGAATTGTGAGCGGATAACAATTTCACACAGGAAAC
AGCTATGACCATGATTACGCCAAGCTCTAGCTAGAGGTCGACCAATTCTCATGTTTGACAGCTTATCATC
GCAGATCCGGGCAACGTTGTTGCCATTGCTGCAGGCGCAGAACTGGTAGGTATGGAAGATCTATACATTG
AATCAATATTGGCAATTAGCCATATTAGTCATTGGTTATATAGCATAAATCAATATTGGCTATTGGCCAT
TGCATACGTTGTATCTATATCATAATATGTACATTTATATTGGCTCATGTCCAATATGACCGCCATGTTG
ACATTGATTATTGACTAGTTATTAATAGTAATCAATTACGGGGTCATTAGTTCATAGCCCATATATGGAG
TTCCGCGTTACATAACTTACGGTAAATGGCCCGCCTGGCTGACCGCCCAACGACCCCCGCCCATTGACGT
CAATAATGACGTATGTTCCCATAGTAACGCCAATAGGGACTTTCCATTGACGTCAATGGGTGGAGTATTT
ACGGTAAACTGCCCACTTGGCAGTACATCAAGTGTATCATATGCCAAGTCCGCCCCCTATTGACGTCAAT
GACGGTAAATGGCCCGCCTGGCATTATGCCCAGTACATGACCTTACGGGACTTTCCTACTTGGCAGTACA
TCTACGTATTAGTCATCGCTATTACCATGGTGATGCGGTTTTGGCAGTACACCAATGGGCGTGGATAGCG
GTTTGACTCACGGGGATTTCCAAGTCTCCACCCCATTGACGTCAATGGGAGTTTGTTTTGGCACCAAAAT
CAACGGGACTTTCCAAAATGTCGTAATAACCCCGCCCCGTTGACGCAAATGGGCGGTAGGCGTGTACGGT
GGGAGGTCTATATAAGCAGAGCTCGTTTAGTGAACCGTCAGATCCTCACTCTCTTCCGCATCGCTGTCTG
CGAGGGCCAGCTGTTGGGCTCGCGGTTGAGGACAAACTCTTCGCGGTCTTTCCAGTACTCTTGGATCGGA
AACCCGTCGGCCTCCGAACGGTACTCCGCCACCGAGGGACCTGAGCGAGTCCGCATCGACCGGATCGGAA
AACCTCTCGAGAAAGGCGTCTAACCAGTCACAGTCGCAAGGTAGGCTGAGCACCGTGGCGGGCGGCAGCG
GGTGGCGGTCGGGGTTGTTTCTGGCGGAGGTGCTGCTGATGATGTAATTAAAGTAGGCGGTCTTGAGACG
GCGGATGGTCGAGGTGAGGTGTGGCAGGCTTGAGATCCAGCTGTTGGGGTGAGTACTCCCTCTCAAAAGC
GGGCATTACTTCTGCGCTAAGATTGTCAGTTTCCAAAAACGAGGAGGATTTGATATTCACCTGGCCCGAT
CTGGCCATACACTTGAGTGACAATGACATCCACTTTGCCTTTCTCTCCACAGGTGTCCACTCCCAGGTCC
AAGTTTAAACT
