>Addgene plasmid #157626 | pTT3-SP-6xHis-ISLR2(FL)-FLAG | depositor partial sequence | sequence record 304362 | ISLR2(FL)
ATGTTTCCACTGAGAGCACTTTGGCTCGTGTGGGCCCTTCTTGGAGTTGCCGGCGGATCTCACCACCACC
ATCACCACTCTTGTCCTGAGCCTTGCGCCTGCGTGGACAAATATGCCCACCAGTTCGCCGACTGCGCCTA
CAAAGAACTGAGAGAGGTGCCAGAGGGCCTGCCTGCCAATGTGACAACACTGAGCCTGAGCGCCAACAAG
ATCACCGTGCTGAGAAGAGGCGCCTTCGCCGATGTGACACAAGTGACATCTCTGTGGCTGGCCCACAACG
AAGTGCGAACAGTTGAACCTGGTGCTCTGGCCGTGCTGTCCCAGCTGAAGAATCTGGACCTGAGCCACAA
CTTCATCAGCAGCTTCCCTTGGAGCGACCTGAGAAATCTGTCTGCCCTGCAGCTGCTGAAGATGAACCAC
AACAGACTGGGCAGCCTGCCTAGAGATGCTCTGGGAGCACTGCCTGACCTGCGGAGCCTGAGAATCAACA
ACAACCGGCTGAGAACACTGGCCCCAGGCACCTTTGATGCCCTGTCTGCTCTGAGCCATCTGCAGCTGTA
TCACAACCCTTTCCACTGCGGCTGTGGACTTGTGTGGCTTCAAGCCTGGGCCGCCTCTACAAGAGTGTCT
CTGCCAGAGCCTGACTCTATCGCCTGTGCTTCTCCACCAGCTCTGCAGGGCGTTCCAGTGTATAGACTGC
CTGCTCTGCCTTGCGCTCCTCCTTCTGTGCATCTTTCTGCCGAGCCTCCACTGGAAGCACCTGGAACACC
TCTTAGAGCCGGACTGGCCTTCGTGCTGCACTGTATTGCCGATGGACACCCCACACCTAGACTGCAGTGG
CAGCTTCAGATTCCTGGCGGCACAGTGGTGCTGGAACCTCCAGTTCTGTCTGGCGAAGATGATGGCGTGG
GAGCAGAAGAAGGCGAAGGCGAAGGCGACGGGGATCTGCTGACACAGACACAGGCTCAGACACCCACACC
AGCTCCAGCTTGGCCTGCTCCTCCTGCCACACCAAGATTTCTGGCCCTGGCCAATGGAAGCCTGCTGGTT
CCTCTGCTGTCTGCCAAAGAGGCCGGCGTCTACACCTGTAGAGCCCACAATGAGCTGGGCGCCAATAGCA
CCTCTATTAGAGTGGCCGTGGCCGCCACAGGACCTCCAAAACATGCTCCTGGTGCTGGCGGAGAACCTGA
TGGACAGGCCCCTACAAGCGAGAGAAAGAGCACTGCTAAAGGCAGAGGCAACAGCGTGCTGCCTTCTAAG
CCCGAGGGCAAGATCAAAGGCCAGGGACTCGCCAAAGTGTCCATCCTGGGAGAGACAGAGACTGAGCCCG
AAGAGGATACCTCTGAGGGCGAAGAGGCCGAGGATCAGATTCTGGCTGATCCCGCCGAAGAACAGAGATG
CGGCAATGGCGATCCCAGCAGATACGTGTCCAACCACGCCTTCAATCAGAGCGCCGAGCTGAAGCCTCAC
GTGTTCGAACTGGGAGTGATTGCCCTGGATGTGGCCGAAAGGGAAGCCAGAGTTCAGCTGACACCACTGG
CTGCTAGATGGGGACCTGGACCAGGTGGCGCAGGCGGAGCACCTAGACCTGGAAGAAGGCCTCTGAGACT
GCTGTATCTGTGTCCAGCTGGTGGCGGAGCTGCTGTGCAATGGTCAAGAGTGGAAGAGGGCGTGAACGCC
TACTGGTTTAGAGGCCTGAGGCCTGGCACCAACTACAGCGTTTGTCTGGCTCTTGCTGGCGAGGCCTGTC
ACGTGCAAGTGGTGTTCAGCACCAAGAAAGAGCTGCCCAGCCTGCTCGTGATTGTGGCCGTGTCTGTTTT
TCTGCTGGTCCTGGCTACAGTGCCACTGCTGGGAGCTGCTTGTTGCCATCTGCTGGCCAAACATCCCGGC
AAGCCCTACAGACTGATTCTGAGGCCACAGGCTCCCGATCCTATGGAAAAGAGAATCGCCGCCGACTTCG
ACCCCAGAGCCAGCTACCTGGAAAGCGAGAAGTCTTATCCAGCCGGCGGAGAAGCTGGCGGCGAAGAACC
AGAAGATGTGCAAGGCGAGGGCCTCGATGAAGATGCTGAACAAGGCGATCCTAGCGGCGACCTGCAGAGA
GAAGAATCTCTGGCCGCCTGTAGCCTGGTGGAAAGCCAGAGCAAGGCCAATCAAGAGGAATTCGAGGCCG
GCAGCGAGTACTCTGATAGACTTCCACTGGGAGCCGAGGCCGTGAATATCGCCCAAGAGATCAACGGCAA
CTACAGACAGACCGCTGGCGGCAGCGACTACAAGGACGACGATGATAAG
